>Addgene plasmid #205565 | pJAM1.20_PB-NEDD4L_deltaC2-PGK-Blast | addgene full sequence | sequence record 408401 | Addgene NGS Result
GCAGCTAGATTAACCCTAGAAAGATAGTCTGCGTAAAATTGACGCATGCATTCTTGAAATATTGCTCTCT
CTTTCTAAATAGCGCGAATCCGTCGCTGTGCATTTAGGACATCTCAGTCGCCGCTTGGAGCTCCCGTGAG
GCGTGCTTGTCAATGCGGTAAGTGTCACTGATTTTGAACTATAACAACCGCGTGAGTCAAAATGACGCAT
GATTATCTTTTACGTGACTTTTAAGATTTAACTCATACGATAATTATATTGTTATTTCGTGTTCTACTTA
CGTGATAACTTATTATATATATATTTTCTTGTTATAGATATCCTTGAGGGACAGCCCCCCCCCAAAGCCC
CCAGGGATGTAATTACGTCCCTCCCCCGCTAGGGGGCAGCAGCGAGCCGCCCGGGGCTCCGCTCCGGTCC
GGCGCTCCCCCCGCATCCCCGAGCCGGCAGCGTGCGGGGACAGCCCGGGCACGGGGAAGGTGGCACGGGA
TCGCTTTCCTCTGAACGCTTCTCGCTGCTCTTTGAGCCTGCAGACACCTGGGGGGATACGGGGAAAAATC
GATTAACTATAACGGTCCTAAGGTAGCGAACACCTGCGCTCGAGCGACGTCATTACCCTGTTATCCCTAG
GATCTGCGATCGCTCCGGTGCCCGTCAGTGGGCAGAGCGCACATCGCCCACAGTCCCCGAGAAGTTGGGG
GGAGGGGTCGGCAATTGAACGGGTGCCTAGAGAAGGTGGCGCGGGGTAAACTGGGAAAGTGATGTCGTGT
ACTGGCTCCGCCTTTTTCCCGAGGGTGGGGGAGAACCGTATATAAGTGCAGTAGTCGCCGTGAACGTTCT
TTTTCGCAACGGGTTTGCCGCCAGAACACAGCTGAAGCTTCGAGGGGCTCGCATCTCTCCTTCACGCGCC
CGCCGCCCTACCTGAGGCCGCCATCCACGCCGGTTGAGTCGCGTTCTGCCGCCTCCCGCCTGTGGTGCCT
CCTGAACTGCGTCCGCCGTCTAGGTAAGTTTAAAGCTCAGGTCGAGACCGGGCCTTTGTCCGGCGCTCCC
TTGGAGCCTACCTAGACTCAGCCGGCTCTCCACGCTTTGCCTGACCCTGCTTGCTCAACTCTACGTCTTT
GTTTCGTTTTCTGTTCTGCGCCGTTACAGATCCAAGCTGTGACCGGCGCCTACGCTAGCGCCACCATGGA
GCGACCCTATACATTTAAGGACTTTCTCCTCAGACCAAGAAGTCATAAGTCTCGAGTTAAGGGATTTTTG
CGATTGAAAATGGCCTATATGCCAAAAAATGGAGGTCAAGATGAAGAAAACAGTGACCAGAGGGATGACA
TGGAGCATGGATGGGAAGTTGTTGACTCAAATGACTCGGCTTCTCAGCACCAAGAGGAACTTCCTCCTCC
TCCTCTGCCTCCCGGGTGGGAAGAAAAAGTGGACAATTTAGGCCGAACTTACTATGTCAACCACAACAAC
CGGACCACTCAGTGGCACAGACCAAGCCTGATGGACGTGTCCTCGGAGTCGGACAATAACATCAGACAGA
TCAACCAGGAGGCAGCACACCGGCGCTTCCGCTCCCGCAGGCACATCAGCGAAGACTTGGAGCCCGAGCC
CTCGGAGGGCGGGGATGTCCCCGAGCCTTGGGAGACCATTTCAGAGGAAGTGAATATCGCTGGAGACTCT
CTCGGTCTGGCTCTGCCCCCACCACCGGCCTCCCCAGGATCTCGGACCAGCCCTCAGGAGCTGTCAGAGG
AACTAAGCAGAAGGCTTCAGATCACTCCAGACTCCAATGGGGAACAGTTCAGCTCTTTGATTCAAAGAGA
ACCCTCCTCAAGGTTGAGGTCATGCAGTGTCACCGACGCAGTTGCAGAACAGGGCCATCTACCACCGCCC
AGTGCCCCAGCTGGGAGAGCGCGTTCATCAACTGTCACGGGTGGTGAGGAACCAACGCCATCAGTGGCCT
ATGTACATACCACGCCGGGTCTGCCTTCAGGCTGGGAAGAAAGAAAAGATGCTAAGGGGCGCACATACTA
TGTCAATCATAACAATCGAACCACAACTTGGACTCGACCTATCATGCAGCTTGCAGAAGATGGTGCGTCC
GGATCAGCCACAAACAGTAACAACCATCTAATCGAGCCTCAGATCCGCCGGCCTCGTAGCCTCAGCTCGC
CAACAGTAACTTTATCTGCCCCGCTGGAGGGTGCCAAGGACTCACCCGTACGTCGGGCTGTGAAAGACAC
CCTTTCCAACCCACAGTCCCCACAGCCATCACCTTACAACTCCCCCAAACCACAACACAAAGTCACACAG
AGCTTCTTGCCACCCGGCTGGGAAATGAGGATAGCGCCAAACGGCCGGCCCTTCTTCATTGATCATAACA
CAAAGACTACAACCTGGGAAGATCCACGTTTGAAATTTCCAGTACATATGCGGTCAAAGACATCTTTAAA
CCCCAATGACCTTGGCCCCCTTCCTCCTGGCTGGGAAGAAAGAATTCACTTGGATGGCCGAACGTTTTAT
ATTGATCATAATAGCAAAATTACTCAGTGGGAAGACCCAAGACTGCAGAACCCAGCTATTACTGGTCCGG
CTGTCCCTTACTCCAGAGAATTTAAGCAGAAATATGACTACTTCAGGAAGAAATTAAAGAAACCTGCTGA
TATCCCCAATAGGTTTGAAATGAAACTTCACAGAAATAACATATTTGAAGAGTCCTATCGGAGAATTATG
TCCGTGAAAAGACCAGATGTCCTAAAAGCTAGACTGTGGATTGAGTTTGAATCAGAGAAAGGTCTTGACT
ATGGGGGTGTGGCCAGAGAATGGTTCTTCTTACTGTCCAAAGAGATGTTCAACCCCTACTACGGCCTCTT
TGAGTACTCTGCCACGGACAACTACACCCTTCAGATCAACCCTAATTCAGGCCTCTGTAATGAGGATCAT
TTGTCCTACTTCACTTTTATTGGAAGAGTTGCTGGTCTGGCCGTATTTCATGGGAAGCTCTTAGATGGTT
TCTTCATTAGACCATTTTACAAGATGATGTTGGGAAAGCAGATAACCCTGAATGACATGGAATCTGTGGA
TAGTGAATATTACAACTCTTTGAAATGGATCCTGGAGAATGACCCTACTGAGCTGGACCTCATGTTCTGC
ATAGACGAAGAAAACTTTGGACAGACATATCAAGTGGATTTGAAGCCCAATGGGTCAGAAATAATGGTCA
CAAATGAAAACAAAAGGGAATATATCGACTTAGTCATCCAGTGGAGATTTGTGAACAGGGTCCAGAAGCA
GATGAACGCCTTCTTGGAGGGATTCACAGAACTACTTCCTATTGATTTGATTAAAATTTTTGATGAAAAT
GAGCTGGAGTTGCTCATGTGCGGCCTCGGTGATGTGGATGTGAATGACTGGAGACAGCATTCTATTTACA
AGAACGGCTACTGCCCAAACCACCCCGTCATTCAGTGGTTCTGGAAGGCTGTGCTACTCATGGACGCCGA
AAAGCGTATCCGGTTACTGCAGTTTGTCACAGGGACATCGCGAGTACCTATGAATGGATTTGCCGAACTT
TATGGTTCCAATGGTCCTCAGCTGTTTACAATAGAGCAATGGGGCAGTCCTGAGAAACTGCCCAGAGCTC
ACACATGCTTTAATCGCCTTGACTTACCTCCATATGAAACCTTTGAAGATTTACGAGAGAAACTTCTCAT
GGCCGTGGAAAATGCTCAAGGATTTGAAGGGGTGGATTAGGCGGCCGCGTCGACGACTCTAGATCATAAT
CAGCCATACCACATTTGTAGAGGTTTTACTTGCTTTAAAAAACCTCCCACACCTCCCCCTGAACCTGAAA
CATAAAATGAATGCAATTGTTGTTGTTAACTTGTTTATTGCAGCTTATAATGGTTACAAATAAAGCAATA
GCATCACAAATTTCACAAATAAAGCATTTTTTTCACTGCATTCTAGTTGTGGTTTGTCCAAACTCATCAA
TGTATCTTAAGCGCCGGCGCTACACAAGTGGCCTCTGGCCTCGCACACATTCCACATCCACCGGTAGGCG
CCAACCGGCTCCGTTCTTTGGTGGCCCCTTCGCGCCACCTTCTACTCCTCCCCTAGTCAGGAAGTTCCCC
CCCGCCCCGCAGCTCGCGTCGTGCAGGACGTGACAAATGGAAGTAGCACGTCTCACTAGTCTCGTGCAGA
TGGACAGCACCGCTGAGCAATGGAAGCGGGTAGGCCTTTGGGGCAGCGGCCAATAGCAGCTTTGCTCCTT
CGCTTTCTGGGCTCAGAGGCTGGGAAGGGGTGGGTCCGGGGGCGGGCTCAGGGGCGGGCTCAGGGGCGGG
GCGGGCGCCCGAAGGTCCTCCGGAGGCCCGGCATTCTGCACGCTTCAAAAGCGCACGTCTGCCGCGCTGT
TCTCCTCTTCCTCATCTCCGGGCCTTTCGACCTGCAGCCCAAGCTTACCATGGGTACCGCCACCATGGCC
AAGCCTTTGTCTCAAGAAGAATCCACCCTCATTGAAAGAGCAACGGCTACAATCAACAGCATCCCCATCT
CTGAAGATTACAGCGTCGCCAGCGCAGCTCTCTCTAGCGACGGCCGCATCTTCACTGGTGTCAATGTATA
TCATTTTACTGGGGGACCTTGTGCAGAACTCGTGGTGCTGGGCACTGCTGCTGCTGCGGCAGCTGGCAAC
CTGACTTGTATCGTCGCGATCGGAAATGAGAACAGGGGCATCTTGAGCCCCTGCGGACGGTGCCGACAGG
TGCTTCTCGATCTGCATCCTGGGATCAAAGCCATAGTGAAGGACAGTGATGGACAGCCGACGGCAGTTGG
GATTCGTGAATTGCTGCCCTCTGGTTATGTGTGGGAGGGCTAAGGTCACCCGCGCGCGGACTGTGCCTTC
TAGTTGCCAGCCATCTGTTGTTTGCCCCTCCCCCGTGCCTTCCTTGACCCTGGAAGGTGCCACTCCCACT
GTCCTTTCCTAATAAAATGAGGAAATTGCATCGCATTGTCTGAGTAGGTGTCATTCTATTCTGGGGGGTG
GGGTGGGGCAGGACAGCAAGGGGGAGGATTGGGAAGACAATAGCAGGCATGCTGGGGATGCGGTGGGCTC
TATGGTTCGAACCAGTACGATGGTTTTCCCCGTATCCCCCCAGGTGTCTGCAGGCTCAAAGAGCAGCGAG
AAGCGTTCAGAGGAAAGCGATCCCGTGCCACCTTCCCCGTGCCCGGGCTGTCCCCGCACGCTGCCGGCTC
GGGGATGCGGGGGGAGCGCCGGACCGGAGCGGAGCCCCGGGCGGCTCGCTGCTGCCCCCTAGCGGGGGAG
GGACGTAATTACATCCCTGGGGGCTTTGGGGGGGGGCTGTCCCTGATAAAAGTTTTGTTACTTTATAGAA
GAAATTTTGAGTTTTTGTTTTTTTTTAATAAATAAATAAACATAAATAAATTGTTTGTTGAATTTATTAT
TAGTATGTAAGTGTAAATATAATAAAACTTAATATCTATTCAAATTAATAAATAAACCTCGATATACAGA
CCGATAAAACACATGCGTCAATTTTACGCATGATTATCTTTAACGTACGTCACAATATGATTATCTTTCT
AGGGTTAATCTAGCTGCGGCGCGCCATCAGGATCATATCGTCGGGTCTTTTTTCCGGCTCAGTCATCGCC
CAAGCTGGCGCTATCTGGGCATCGGGGAGGAAGAAGCCCGTGCCTTTTCCCGCGAGGTTGAAGCGGCATG
GAAAGAGTTTGCCGAGGATGACTGCTGCTGCATTGACGTTGAGCGAAAACGCACGTTTACCATGATGATT
CGGGAAGGTGTGGCCATGCACGCCTTTAACGGTGAACTGTTCGTTCAGGCCACCTGGGATACCAGTTCGT
CGCGGCTTTTCCGGACACAGTTCCGGATGGTCAGCCCGAAGCGCATCAGCAACCCGAACAATACCGGCGA
CAGCCGGAACTGCCGTGCCGGTGTGCAGATTAATGACAGCGGTGCGGCGCTGGGATATTACGTCAGCGAG
GACGGGTATCCTGGCTGGATGCCGCAGAAATGGACATGGATACCCCGTGAGTTACCCGGCGGGCGCGCTT
GGCGTAATCATGGTCATAGCTGTTTCCTGTGTGAAATTGTTATCCGCTCACAATTCCACACAACATACGA
GCCGGAAGCATAAAGTGTAAAGCCTGGGGTGCCTAATGAGTGAGCTAACTCACATTAATTGCGTTGCGCT
CACTGCCCGCTTTCCAGTCGGGAAACCTGTCGTGCCAGCTGCATTAATGAATCGGCCAACGCGCGGGGAG
AGGCGGTTTGCGTATTGGGCGCTCTTCCGCTTCCTCGCTCACTGACTCGCTGCGCTCGGTCGTTCGGCTG
CGGCGAGCGGTATCAGCTCACTCAAAGGCGGTAATACGGTTATCCACAGAATCAGGGGATAACGCAGGAA
AGAACATGTGAGCAAAAGGCCAGCAAAAGGCCAGGAACCGTAAAAAGGCCGCGTTGCTGGCGTTTTTCCA
TAGGCTCCGCCCCCCTGACGAGCATCACAAAAATCGACGCTCAAGTCAGAGGTGGCGAAACCCGACAGGA
CTATAAAGATACCAGGCGTTTCCCCCTGGAAGCTCCCTCGTGCGCTCTCCTGTTCCGACCCTGCCGCTTA
CCGGATACCTGTCCGCCTTTCTCCCTTCGGGAAGCGTGGCGCTTTCTCATAGCTCACGCTGTAGGTATCT
CAGTTCGGTGTAGGTCGTTCGCTCCAAGCTGGGCTGTGTGCACGAACCCCCCGTTCAGCCCGACCGCTGC
GCCTTATCCGGTAACTATCGTCTTGAGTCCAACCCGGTAAGACACGACTTATCGCCACTGGCAGCAGCCA
CTGGTAACAGGATTAGCAGAGCGAGGTATGTAGGCGGTGCTACAGAGTTCTTGAAGTGGTGGCCTAACTA
CGGCTACACTAGAAGAACAGTATTTGGTATCTGCGCTCTGCTGAAGCCAGTTACCTTCGGAAAAAGAGTT
GGTAGCTCTTGATCCGGCAAACAAACCACCGCTGGTAGCGGTGGTTTTTTTGTTTGCAAGCAGCAGATTA
CGCGCAGAAAAAAAGGATCTCAAGAAGATCCTTTGATCTTTTCTACGGGGTCTGACGCTCAGTGGAACGA
AAACTCACGTTAAGGGATTTTGGTCATGAGATTATCAAAAAGGATCTTCACCTAGATCCTTTTAAATTAA
AAATGAAGTTTTAAATCAATCTAAAGTATATATGAGTAAACTTGGTCTGACAGTCAGAAGAACTCGTCAA
GAAGGCGATAGAAGGCGATGCGCTGCGAATCGGGAGCGGCGATACCGTAAAGCACGAGGAAGCGGTCAGC
CCATTCGCCGCCAAGCTCTTCAGCAATATCACGGGTAGCCAACGCTATGTCCTGATAGCGGTCCGCCACA
CCCAGCCGGCCACAGTCGATGAATCCAGAAAAGCGGCCATTTTCCACCATGATATTCGGCAAGCAGGCAT
CGCCATGGGTCACGACGAGATCCTCGCCGTCGGGCATGCTCGCCTTGAGCCTGGCGAACAGTTCGGCTGG
CGCGAGCCCCTGATGCTCTTCGTCCAGATCATCCTGATCGACAAGACCGGCTTCCATCCGAGTACGTGCT
CGCTCGATGCGATGTTTCGCTTGGTGGTCGAATGGGCAGGTAGCCGGATCAAGCGTATGCAGCCGCCGCA
TTGCATCAGCCATGATGGATACTTTCTCGGCAGGAGCAAGGTGAGATGACAGGAGATCCTGCCCCGGCAC
TTCGCCCAATAGCAGCCAGTCCCTTCCCGCTTCAGTGACAACGTCGAGCACAGCTGCGCAAGGAACGCCC
GTCGTGGCCAGCCACGATAGCCGCGCTGCCTCGTCTTGCAGTTCATTCAGGGCACCGGACAGGTCGGTCT
TGACAAAAAGAACCGGGCGCCCCTGCGCTGACAGCCGGAACACGGCGGCATCAGAGCAGCCGATTGTCTG
TTGTGCCCAGTCATAGCCGAATAGCCTCTCCACCCAAGCGGCCGGAGAACCTGCGTGCAATCCATCTTGT
TCAATCATACTCTTCCTTTTTCAATATTATTGAAGCATTTATCAGGGTTATTGTCTCATGAGCGGATACA
TATTTGAATGTATTTAGAAAAATAAACAAATAGGGGTTCCGCGCACATTTCCCCGAAAAGTGCCACCTAA
ATTGTAAGCGTTAATATTTTGTTAAAATTCGCGTTAAATTTTTGTTAAATCAGCTCATTTTTTAACCAAT
AGGCCGAAATCGGCAAAATCCCTTATAAATCAAAAGAATAGACCGAGATAGGGT
[37 nt withheld, positions 8315-8351]
AAAGAACGTGGACTCCAACGTCAAAGG
[49 nt withheld, positions 8379-8427]
T
[91 nt withheld, positions 8429-8519]
G
[124 nt withheld, positions 8521-8644]
CCCATTCGCCATTCAGGCTGCGCAACTGTTGGGAAGGGCGATCGGTGCGGGCCTCTTCGCTATTACGCCA
GCTGGCGAAAGGGGGATGTGCTGCAAGGCGATTAAGTTGGGTAACGCCAGGGTTTTCCCAGTCACGACGT
TGTAAAACGACGGCCAGTGAGCGCGCCTCGTTCATTCACGTTTTTGAACCCGTGGAGGACGGGCAGACTC
GCGGTGCAAATGTGTTTTACAGCGTGATGGAGCAGATGAAGATGCTCGACACGCTGCAGAACACGAGCTC
CACCGCGGGGCGCGCC
Features (pLannotate 1.2.2; 19 found; start..end, strand, type, name):
    660..871     +  promoter       EF-1α core promoter: core promoter for human elongation factor EF-1α
    884..1152    +  LTR            5' LTR (truncated): truncated 5' long terminal repeat (LTR) from human T-cell leukemia virus (HTLV) type 1
   1183..3747    +  CDS            NEDD4L (fragment): NED4L_HUMAN - Also known as KIAA0439, NEDL3. Experimental evidence at protein level: Swiss-Prot protein existence level 1. E3 ubiquitin-protein ligase which accepts ubiquitin from an E2 ubiquitin-conjugating enzyme in the form of a thioester and then directly transfers the ubiquitin to targeted substrates. Inhibits TGF- beta signaling by triggering SMAD2 and TGFBR1 ubiquitination and proteasome-dependent degradation. Promotes ubiquitination and internalization of various plasma membrane channels such as ENaC, SCN2A/Nav1.2, SCN3A/Nav1.3, SCN5A/Nav1.5, SCN9A/Nav1.7, SCN10A/Nav1.8, KCNA3/Kv1.3, K
   3772..3855    +  CDS            large T antigen (fragment): large T antigen from SV40 (simian virus 40)
   3878..3999    +  polyA_signal   SV40 poly(A) signal: SV40 polyadenylation signal
   4006..4439    +  promoter       PGK promoter (fragment): mouse phosphoglycerate kinase 1 promoter
   4475..4873    +  CDS            BSD: blasticidin S deaminase; Aspergillus terreus BSD; confers resistance to blasticidin
   4891..5115    +  polyA_signal   bGH poly(A) signal: bovine growth hormone polyadenylation signal
   5550..6089    +  CDS            B (fragment): PORTL_LAMBD - Experimental evidence at protein level: Swiss-Prot protein existence level 1. Forms the portal vertex of the capsid (PubMed:6228056, PubMed:6232391). This portal plays critical roles in head assembly, genome packaging, neck/tail attachment, and genome ejection (Probable). The portal protein multimerizes as a single ring-shaped homododecamer arranged around a central channel (PubMed:6232391). Binds to the terminase subunits to form the packaging machine (PubMed:7799432). From Escherichia phage lambda (Bacteriophage lambda).
   6127..6143    -  protein_bind   lac operator: The lac repressor binds to the lac operator to inhibit transcription in E. coli. This inhibition can be relieved by adding lactose or isopropyl-β-D-thiogalactopyranoside (IPTG). lac repressor encoded by lacI
   6151..6181    -  promoter       lac promoter: promoter for the E. coli lac operon
   6196..6217    -  protein_bind   CAP binding site: CAP binding activates transcription in the presence of cAMP. E. coli catabolite activator protein
   6230..6322    -  CDS            lacI (fragment): lac repressor; lacI; The lac repressor binds to the lac operator to inhibit transcription in E. coli. This inhibition can be relieved by adding lactose or isopropyl-β-D-thiogalactopyranoside (IPTG).
   6505..7093    -  rep_origin     ori: high-copy-number ColE1/pMB1/pBR322/pUC origin of replication
   7264..8058    -  CDS            NeoR/KanR: aminoglycoside phosphotransferase from Tn5; aph(3')-II (or nptII); confers resistance to neomycin, kanamycin, and G418 (Geneticin®)
   8059..8163    -  promoter       AmpR promoter: bla
   8216..8644    -  rep_origin     f1 ori (sequence partly withheld): f1 bacteriophage origin of replication; arrow indicates direction of (+) strand synthesis
   8649..8804    -  CDS            lacZα (fragment): LacZα fragment of β-galactosidase; lacZ fragment
   8806..8919    +  CDS            B (fragment): PORTL_LAMBD - Experimental evidence at protein level: Swiss-Prot protein existence level 1. Forms the portal vertex of the capsid (PubMed:6228056, PubMed:6232391). This portal plays critical roles in head assembly, genome packaging, neck/tail attachment, and genome ejection (Probable). The portal protein multimerizes as a single ring-shaped homododecamer arranged around a central channel (PubMed:6232391). Binds to the terminase subunits to form the packaging machine (PubMed:7799432). From Escherichia phage lambda (Bacteriophage lambda).
