[The description below was written by a language model from this plasmid's Addgene catalogue record and pLannotate feature annotations shown in this document.]
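Description:
pJAM1.20_PB-NEDD4L_deltaC2-PGK-Blast is a piggyBac transposon-type mammalian expression plasmid built on the ePB2 backbone and designed to express the delta C2 isoform of human NEDD4L. NEDD4L is an E3 ubiquitin ligase that transfers ubiquitin from E2 enzymes to substrates, including many plasma membrane channels and TGF-β pathway components. In bacteria the plasmid is maintained through a high-copy ColE1/pUC-type origin and selected with kanamycin, via a Tn5 aminoglycoside phosphotransferase gene driven by the bla promoter. An f1 origin and remnants of lac regulatory and lacZα sequences are also present in the backbone.

The expression cassette uses an EF-1α core promoter followed by a truncated HTLV-1 5' LTR segment, a composite arrangement commonly used to give strong constitutive expression in mammalian cells. This drives the NEDD4L coding sequence, which the annotation calls a fragment, consistent with an isoform lacking the C2 domain. An SV40 poly(A) signal terminates the transcript; the short SV40 large T antigen fragment just upstream probably belongs to that SV40 terminator region. Immediately downstream, a mouse PGK promoter drives blasticidin S deaminase with a bGH poly(A) signal, allowing blasticidin selection of mammalian cells.

As a piggyBac vector, the two cassettes would be expected to integrate together into the genome when piggyBac transposase is supplied, yielding stable lines. However, the automated feature table does not annotate the transposon terminal repeats, so their positions cannot be confirmed from the record. Short matches to a lambda phage portal protein are also annotated, and their role is not stated. The associated publication concerns engineered RNA export from living cells, but the record does not describe this construct's specific role in that work.
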