Addgene plasmid #205565: pJAM1.20_PB-NEDD4L_deltaC2-PGK-Blast
Purpose: Express human NEDD4L (delta C2 isoform)
Depositing lab: Michael Elowitz. Depositing organization: California Institute of Technology. Publication: Engineering RNA export for measurement and manipulation of living cells. Horns F, Martinez JA, Fan C, Haque M, Linton JM, Tobin V, Santat L, Maggiolo AO, Bjorkman PJ, Lois C, Elowitz MB. Cell. 2023 Jul 10:S0092-8674(23)00689-X. doi: 10.1016/j.cell.2023.06.013. PubMed 37437570.
Backbone
  Vector backbone: ePB2
  Vector type: Mammalian Expression ; Piggybac
  Selectable markers: Blasticidin
Growth in bacteria
  Bacterial resistance: Kanamycin, 50 μg/mL
  Growth temperature: 30°C
  Growth strain: NEB Stable
  Copy number: High Copy
Gene/Insert
  Gene/Insert name: NEDD4L
  Species: H. sapiens (human)
  Mutation: delta C2 isoform
  Entrez Gene: NEDD4L (a.k.a. NEDD4-2, NEDD4.2, PVNH7, RSP5, hNEDD4-2)
  Promoter: EF1
  Cloning method: Restriction Enzyme; 5′ cloning site unknown (unknown if destroyed); 3′ cloning site unknown (unknown if destroyed)
Terms and licenses: Academic/Nonprofit Terms; Industry Terms: Not Available to Industry
How to cite: pJAM1.20_PB-NEDD4L_deltaC2-PGK-Blast was a gift from Michael Elowitz (Addgene plasmid # 205565 ; http://n2t.net/addgene:205565 ; RRID:Addgene_205565)
